Addgene plasmid #163356: pMY-MCS-P2A-eGFP
Purpose: (Empty Backbone) Retroviral backbone for in-frame cloning of a gene of interest and a P2A separated GFP marker
Depositing lab: Louis Ates & Teunis Geijtenbeek. Depositing organization: Academic Medical Center, University of Amsterdam. Publication: An optimized retroviral toolbox for overexpression and genetic perturbation of primary lymphocytes. van der Donk LEH, van der Spek J, van Duivenvoorde T, Ten Brink MS, Geijtenbeek TBH, Kuijl CP, van Heijst JWJ, Ates LS. Biol Open. 2022 Feb 15;11(2):bio059032. doi: 10.1242/bio.059032. Epub 2022 Mar 1. PubMed 35229875.
Backbone
  Vector backbone: pMY
  Vector type: Mammalian Expression, Retroviral
Growth in bacteria
  Bacterial resistance: Ampicillin, 100 μg/mL
  Growth temperature: 37°C
  Growth strain: NEB Stable
  Copy number: High Copy
Gene/Insert
  Gene/Insert name: None
Terms and licenses: Academic/Nonprofit Terms; Industry Terms: Not Available to Industry
Depositor comments: Please visit https://www.biorxiv.org/content/10.1101/2021.01.08.425881v1 for bioRxiv preprint.
How to cite: pMY-MCS-P2A-eGFP was a gift from Louis Ates & Teunis Geijtenbeek (Addgene plasmid # 163356 ; http://n2t.net/addgene:163356 ; RRID:Addgene_163356)
