[The description below was written by a language model from this plasmid's Addgene catalogue record and pLannotate feature annotations shown in this document.]
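Description:
pMY-MCS-P2A-eGFP is an empty gammaretroviral expression backbone of about 5.6 kb, built on the pMY vector and intended for delivering a gene of interest into mammalian cells. The associated work concerns overexpression and genetic perturbation in primary lymphocytes. In bacteria it is maintained as a high-copy plasmid through a ColE1/pUC-type origin and selected with ampicillin via the β-lactamase gene and its native promoter. The record lists a recombination-tolerant cloning strain as the growth host, a common choice for plasmids that carry repeated LTR sequences.

The viral portion is flanked by two Moloney murine leukemia virus long terminal repeats. The 5' LTR is followed by the Ψ packaging signal, a truncated gag segment lacking its start codon, and a pol-derived region containing a splice acceptor. These elements support encapsidation of the genomic RNA and efficient expression of the downstream cassette. No separate internal promoter is annotated, so transcription presumably comes from the 5' LTR. Downstream of the pol region lies the multiple cloning site, which is not itself annotated in the feature table, followed by a P2A peptide sequence and the EGFP coding sequence, then a short env remnant and the 3' LTR. A small lacI fragment in the backbone appears to be a cloning remnant.

There is no insert. A gene is cloned in frame with P2A, without a stop codon, so that a single transcript yields the protein of interest and EGFP as separate polypeptides through ribosomal skipping, letting green fluorescence mark transduced cells. The viral gag, pol and env functions are absent or fragmentary, so particle production requires these to be supplied in trans.
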