Features (pLannotate 1.2.2; 12 found; start..end, strand, type, name):
     22..615     +  LTR            LTR: long terminal repeat from Moloney murine leukemia virus
    746..1044    +  misc_feature   MMLV Ψ (fragment): packaging signal of Moloney murine leukemia virus (MMLV)
   1103..1519    +  CDS            gag (truncated): truncated Moloney murine leukemia virus (MMLV) gag gene lacking the start codon
   1529..1907    +  misc_feature   pol region: Moloney murine leukemia virus (MMLV) pol region containing the splice acceptor site
   1992..2047    +  CDS            P2A (fragment): 2A peptide from porcine teschovirus-1 polyprotein Eukaryotic ribosomes fail to insert a peptide bond between the Gly and Pro residues, yielding separate polypeptides.
   2049..2768    +  CDS            EGFP: the original enhanced GFP (Yang et al., 1996) mammalian codon-optimized
   2857..2955    +  CDS            env (fragment): murine leukemia virus gPr80 envelope polyprotein precursor; env; proteolytically cleaved into gp70SU and p15TM subunits
   2997..3586    +  LTR            LTR: long terminal repeat from Moloney murine leukemia virus
   3652..3704    -  CDS            lacI (fragment): lac repressor; lacI; The lac repressor binds to the lac operator to inhibit transcription in E. coli. This inhibition can be relieved by adding lactose or isopropyl-β-D-thiogalactopyranoside (IPTG).
   3887..4475    -  rep_origin     ori: high-copy-number ColE1/pMB1/pBR322/pUC origin of replication
   4639..5499    -  CDS            AmpR: β-lactamase; bla; confers resistance to ampicillin, carbenicillin, and related antibiotics
   5500..5604    -  promoter       AmpR promoter: bla
>Addgene plasmid #163356 | pMY-MCS-P2A-eGFP | addgene full sequence | sequence record 322102 | Addgene NGS Result
CCCGAAAAGTGCCACCTGCATAATGAAAGACCCCACCTGTAGGTTTGGCAAGCTAGCTTAAGTAACGCCA
TTTTGCAAGGCATGGAAAAATACATAACTGAGAATAGAAAAGTTCAGATCAAGGTCAGGAACAGATGGAA
CAGCTGAATATGGGCCAAACAGGATATCTGTGGTAAGCAGTTCCTGCCCCGGCTCAGGGCCAAGAACAGA
TGGAACAGCTGAATATGGGCCAAACAGGATATCTGTGGTAAGCAGTTCCTGCCCCGGCTCAGGGCCAAGA
ACAGATGGTCCCCAGATGCGGTCCAGCCCTCAGCAGTTTCTAGAGAACCATCAGATGTTTCCAGGGTGCC
CCAAGGACCTGAAATGACCCTGTGCCTTATTTGAACTAACCAATCAGTTCGCTTCTCGCTTCTGTTCGCG
CGCTTCTGCTCCCCGAGCTCAATAAAAGAGCCCACAACCCCTCACTCGGCGCGCCAGTCCTCCGATTGAC
TGAGTCGCCCGGGTACCCGTATTCCCAATAAAGCCTCTTGCTGTTTGCATCCGAATCGTGGACTCGCTGA
TCCTTGGGAGGGTCTCCTCAGATTGATTGACTGCCCACCTCGGGGGTCTTTCATTTGGAGGTTCCACCGA
GATTTGGAGACCCCTGCCCAGGGACCACCGACCCCCCCGCCGGGAGGTAAGCTGGCCAGCGGTCGTTTCG
TGTCTGTCTCTGTCTTTGTGCGTGTTTGTGCCGGCATCTAATGTTTGCGCCTGCGTCTGTACTAGTTAGC
TAACTAGCTCTGTATCTGGCGGACCCGTGGTGGAACTGACGAGTTCGGAACACCCGGCCGCAACCCTGGG
AGACGTCCCAGGGACTTCGGGGGCCGTTTTTGTGGCCCGACCTGAGTCCAAAAATCCCGATCGTTTTGGA
CTCTTTGGTGCACCCCCCTAATAGGAGGGATATGTGGTTCTGGTAGGAGACGAGAACCTAAAACAGTTCC
CGCCTCCGTCTGAATTTTTGCTTTCGGTTTGGGACCGAAGCCGCGCCGCGCGTCTTGTCTGCTGCAGCAT
CGTTCTGTGTTGTCTCTGTCTGACTGTGTTTCTGTATTTGTCTGAAAATTAGGGCCAGACTGTTACCACT
CCCTTAAGTTTGACCTTAGGTCACTGGAAAGATGTCGAGCGGATCGCTCACAACCAGTCGGTAGATGTCA
AGAAGAGACGTTGGGTTACCTTCTGCTCTGCAGAATGGCCAACCTTTAACGTCGGATGGCCGCGAGACGG
CACCTTTAACCGAGACCTCATCACCCAGGTTAAGATCAAGGTCTTTTCACCTGGCCCGCATGGACACCCA
GACCAGGTCCCCTACATCGTGACCTGGGAAGCCTTGGCTTTTGACCCCCCTCCCTGGGTCAAGCCCTTTG
TACACCCTAAGCCTCCGCCTCCTCTTCCTCCATCCGCCCCGTCTCTCCCCCTTGAACCTCCTCGTTCGAC
CCCGCCTCGATCCTCCCTTTATCCAGCCCTCACTCCTTCTCTAGGCGCCCCCATATGGCCATATGAGATC
TTATATGGGGCACCCCCGCCCCTTGTAAACTTCCCTGACCCTGACATGACAAGAGTTACTAACAGCCCCT
CTCTCCAAGCTCACTTACAGGCTCTCTACTTAGTCCAGCACGAAGTCTGGAGACCTCTGGCGGCAGCCTA
CCAAGAACAACTGGACCGACCGGCCGGTGGTACCTCACCCTTACCGAGTCGGCGACACAGTGTGGGTCCG
CCGACACCAGACTAAGAACCTAGAACCTCGCTGGAAAGGACCTTACACAGTCCTGCTGACCACCCCCACC
GCCCTCAAAGTAGACGGCATCGCAGCTTGGATACACGCCGCCCACGTGAAGGCTGCCGACCCCGGGGGTG
GACCATCCTCTAGACTGCCGGATCTAGCTAGTTAATTAACTCCGTGGATCCGGTCGTGCGGCCGCACGGA
AACGCGTGGCCTGGCATGCCGCGACGTCGACGCCACGAACTTCTCTCTGTTAAGACAAGCAGGAGACGTG
GAAGAAAACCCCGGTCCCATGGTGAGCAAGGGCGAGGAGCTGTTCACCGGGGTGGTGCCCATCCTGGTCG
AGCTGGACGGCGACGTAAACGGCCACAAGTTCAGCGTGTCCGGCGAGGGCGAGGGCGATGCCACCTACGG
CAAGCTGACCCTGAAGTTCATCTGCACCACCGGCAAGCTGCCCGTGCCCTGGCCCACCCTCGTGACCACC
CTGACCTACGGCGTGCAGTGCTTCAGCCGCTACCCCGACCACATGAAGCAGCACGACTTCTTCAAGTCCG
CCATGCCCGAAGGCTACGTCCAGGAGCGCACCATCTTCTTCAAGGACGACGGCAACTACAAGACCCGCGC
CGAGGTGAAGTTCGAGGGCGACACCCTGGTGAACCGCATCGAGCTGAAGGGCATCGACTTCAAGGAGGAC
GGCAACATCCTGGGGCACAAGCTGGAGTACAACTACAACAGCCACAACGTCTATATCATGGCCGACAAGC
AGAAGAACGGCATCAAGGTGAACTTCAAGATCCGCCACAACATCGAGGACGGCAGCGTGCAGCTCGCCGA
CCACTACCAGCAGAACACCCCCATCGGCGACGGCCCCGTGCTGCTGCCCGACAACCACTACCTGAGCACC
CAGTCCGCCCTGAGCAAAGACCCCAACGAGAAGCGCGATCACATGGTCCTGCTGGAGTTCGTGACCGCCG
CCGGGATCACTCTCGGCATGGACGAGCTGTACAAGTAACCTGCAGGTTTCTGAAGCTTGAGTACATCGAT
TGCATTGGGTCGATCGACCGGGCCGCCAGCACAGTGGTCGATCGAGGGGGGGCCCGCGATTAGTCCAATT
TGTTAAAGACAGGATATCAGTGGTCCAGGCTCTAGTTTTGACTCAACAATATCACCAGCTGAAGCCTATA
GAGTACGAGCCATAGATAGAATAAAAGATTTTATTTAGTCTCCAGAAAAAGGGGGGAATGAAAGACCCCA
CCTGTAGGTTTGGCAAGCTAGCTTAAGTAACGCCATTTTGCAAGGCATGGAAAATACATAACTGAGAATA
GAGAAGTTCAGATCAAGGTTAGGAACAGAGAGACAGCAGAATATGGGCCAAACAGGATATCTGTGGTAAG
CAGTTCCTGCCCCGGCTCAGGGCCAAGAACAGTTGGAACAGCAGAATATGGGCCAAACAGGATATCTGTG
GTAAGCAGTTCCTGCCCCGGCTCAGGGCCAAGAACAGATGGTCCCCAGATGCGGTCCCGCCCTCAGCAGT
TTCTAGAGAACCATCAGATGTTTCCAGGGTGCCCCAAGGACCTGAAATGACCCTGTGCCTTATTTGAACT
AACCAATCAGTTCGCTTCTCGCTTCTGTTCGCGCGCTTCTGCTCCCCGAGCTCAATAAAAGAGCCCACAA
CCCCTCACTCGGCGCGCCAGTCCTCCGATAGACTGCGTCGCCCGGGTACCCGTGTATCCAATAAACCCTC
TTGCAGTTGCATCCGACTTGTGGTCTCGCTGTTCCTTGGGAGGGTCTCCTCTGAGTGATTGACTACCCGT
CAGCGGGGGTCTTTCACATGCAGCATGTATCAAAATTAATTTGGTTTTTTTTCTTAAGTATTTACATTAA
ATGGCCATAGTTGCATTAATGAATCGGCCAACGCGCGGGGAGAGGCGGTTTGCGTATTGGGCGCTCTTCC
GCTTCCTCGCTCACTGACTCGCTGCGCTCGGTCGTTCGGCTGCGGCGAGCGGTATCAGCTCACTCAAAGG
CGGTAATACGGTTATCCACAGAATCAGGGGATAACGCAGGAAAGAACATGTGAGCAAAAGGCCAGCAAAA
GGCCAGGAACCGTAAAAAGGCCGCGTTGCTGGCGTTTTTCCATAGGCTCCGCACCCCTGACGAGCATCAC
AAAAATCGACGCTCAAGTCAGAGGTGGCGAAACCCGACAGGACTATAAAGATACCAGGCGTTTCCCCCTG
GAAGCTCCCTCGTGCGCTCTCCTGTTCCGACCCTGCCGCTTACCGGATACCTGTCCGCCTTTCTCCCTTC
GGGAAGCGTGGCGCTTTCTCATAGCTCACGCTGTAGGTATCTCAGTTCGGTGTAGGTCGTTCGCTCCAAG
CTGGGCTGTGTGCACGAACCCCCCGTTCAGCCCGACCGCTGCGCCTTATCCGGTAACTATCGTCTTGAGT
CCAACCCGGTAAGACACGACTTATCGCCACTGGCAGCAGCCACTGGTAACAGGATTAGCAGAGCGAGGTA
TGTAGGCGGTGCTACAGAGTTCTTGAAGTGGTGGCCTAACTACGGCTACACTAGAAGAACAGTATTTGGT
ATCTGCGCTCTGCTGAAGCCAGTTACCTTCGGAAAAAGAGTTGGTAGCTCTTGATCCGGCAAACAAACCA
CCGCTGGTAGCGGTGGTTTTTTTGTTTGCAAGCAGCAGATTACGCGCAGAAAAAAAGGATCTCAAGAAGA
TCCTTTGATCTTTTCTACGGGGTCTGACGCTCAGTGGAACGAAAACTCACGTTAAGGGATTTTGGTCATG
AGATTATCAAAAAGGATCTTCACCTAGATCCTTTTGCGGCCGGCCGCAAATCAATCTAAAGTATATATGA
GTAAACTTGGTCTGACAGTTACCAATGCTTAATCAGTGAGGCACCTATCTCAGCGATCTGTCTATTTCGT
TCATCCATAGTTGCCTGACTCCCCGTCGTGTAGATAACTACGATACGGGAGGGCTTACCATCTGGCCCCA
GTGCTGCAATGATACCGCGAGACCCACGCTCACCGGCTCCAGATTTATCAGCAATAAACCAGCCAGCCGG
AAGGGCCGAGCGCAGAAGTGGTCCTGCAACTTTATCCGCCTCCATCCAGTCTATTAATTGTTGCCGGGAA
GCTAGAGTAAGTAGTTCGCCAGTTAATAGTTTGCGCAACGTTGTTGCCATTGCTACAGGCATCGTGGTGT
CACGCTCGTCGTTTGGTATGGCTTCATTCAGCTCCGGTTCCCAACGATCAAGGCGAGTTACATGATCCCC
CATGTTGTGCAAAAAAGCGGTTAGCTCCTTCGGTCCTCCGATCGTTGTCAGAAGTAAGTTGGCCGCAGTG
TTATCACTCATGGTTATGGCAGCACTGCATAATTCTCTTACTGTCATGCCATCCGTAAGATGCTTTTCTG
TGACTGGTGAGTACTCAACCAAGTCATTCTGAGAATAGTGTATGCGGCGACCGAGTTGCTCTTGCCCGGC
GTCAATACGGGATAATACCGCGCCACATAGCAGAACTTTAAAAGTGCTCATCATTGGAAAACGTTCTTCG
GGGCGAAAACTCTCAAGGATCTTACCGCTGTTGAGATCCAGTTCGATGTAACCCACTCGTGCACCCAACT
GATCTTCAGCATCTTTTACTTTCACCAGCGTTTCTGGGTGAGCAAAAACAGGAAGGCAAAATGCCGCAAA
AAAGGGAATAAGGGCGACACGGAAATGTTGAATACTCATACTCTTCCTTTTTCAATATTATTGAAGCATT
TATCAGGGTTATTGTCTCATGAGCGGATACATATTTGAATGTATTTAGAAAAATAAACAAATAGGGGTTC
CGCGCACATTTC
